>Addgene plasmid #79011 | pCIP-AMPKa1_KD | addgene full sequence | sequence record 451002 | Addgene NGS Result
GTTGGGAAGGGCGATCGGTGCGGGCCTCTTCGCTATTACGCCAGCTGGCGAAAGGGGGATGTGCTGCAAG
GCGATTAAGTTGGGTAACGCCAGGGTTTTCCCAGTCACGACGTTGTAAAACGACGGCCAGTGAGCGCGCG
TAATACGACTCACTATAGGGCGAATTGGGTACCGGGCCCCCCCTCGAGGTCGACATTGATTATTGACTAG
TTATTAATAGTAATCAATTACGGGGTCATTAGTTCATAGCCCATATATGGAGTTCCGCGTTACATAACTT
ACGGTAAATGGCCCGCCTGGCTGACCGCCCAACGACCCCCGCCCATTGACGTCAATAATGACGTATGTTC
CCATAGTAACGCCAATAGGGACTTTCCATTGACGTCAATGGGTGGAGTATTTACGGTAAACTGCCCACTT
GGCAGTACATCAAGTGTATCATATGCCAAGTACGCCCCCTATTGACGTCAATGACGGTAAATGGCCCGCC
TGGCATTATGCCCAGTACATGACCTTATGGGACTTTCCTACTTGGCAGTACATCTACGTATTAGTCATCG
CTATTACCATGGTCGAGGTGAGCCCCACGTTCTGCTTCACTCTCCCCATCTCCCCCCCCTCCCCACCCCC
AATTTTGTATTTATTTATTTTTTAATTATTTTGTGCAGCGATGGGGGCGGGGGGGGGGGGGGGGCGCGCG
CCAGGCGGGGCGGGGCGGGGCGAGGGGCGGGGCGGGGCGAGGCGGAGAGGTGCGGCGGCAGCCAATCAGA
GCGGCGCGCTCCGAAAGTTTCCTTTTATGGCGAGGCGGCGGCGGCGGCGGCCCTATAAAAAGCGAAGCGC
GCGGCGGGCGGGAGTCGCTGCGCGCTGCCTTCGCCCCGTGCCCCGCTCCGCCGCCGCCTCGCGCCGCCCG
CCCCGGCTCTGACTGACCGCGTTACTCCCACAGGTGAGCGGGCGGGACGGCCCTTCTCCTCCGGGCTGTA
ATTAGCGCTTGGTTTAATGACGGCTTGTTTCTTTTCTGTGGCTGCGTGAAAGCCTTGAGGGGCTCCGGGA
GGGCCCTTTGTGCGGGGGGAGCGGCTCGGGGGGTGCGTGCGTGTGTGTGTGCGTGGGGAGCGCCGCGTGC
GGCTCCGCGCTGCCCGGCGGCTGTGAGCGCTGCGGGCGCGGCGCGGGGCTTTGTGCGCTCCGCAGTGTGC
GCGAGGGGAGCGCGGCCGGGGGCGGTGCCCCGCGGTGCGGGGGGGGCTGCGAGGGGAACAAAGGCTGCGT
GCGGGGTGTGTGCGTGGGGGGGTGAGCAGGGGGTGTGGGCGCGTCGGTCGGGCTGCAACCCCCCCTGCAC
CCCCCTCCCCGAGTTGCTGAGCACGGCCCGGCTTCGGGTGCGGGGCTCCGTACGGGGCGTGGCGCGGGGC
TCGCCGTGCCGGGCGGGGGGTGGCGGCAGGTGGGGGTGCCGGGCGGGGCGGGGCCGCCTCGGGCCGGGGA
GGGCTCGGGGGAGGGGCGCGGCGGCCCCCGGAGCGCCGGCGGCTGTCGAGGCGCGGCGAGCCGCAGCCAT
TGCCTTTTATGGTAATCGTGCGAGAGGGCGCAGGGACTTCCTTTGTCCCAAATCTGTGCGGAGCCGAAAT
CTGGGAGGCGCCGCCGCACCCCCTCTAGCGGGCGCGGGGCGAAGCGGTGCGGCGCCGGCAGGAAGGAAAT
GGGCGGGGAGGGCCTTCGTGCGTCGCCGCGCCGCCGTCCCCTTCTCCCTCTCCAGCCTCGGGGCTGTCCG
CGGGGGGACGGCTGCCTTCGGGGGGGACGGGGCAGGGCGGGGTTCGGCTTCTGGCGTGTGACCGGCGGCT
CTAGAGCCTCTGCTAACCATGTTCATGCCTTCTTCTTTTTCCTACAGCTCCTGGGCAACGTGCTGGTTAT
TGTGCTGTCTCATCATTTTGGCAAAGAATTCAACGCGGCTAGCGCCATGGCGACAGCCGAGAAGCAGAAA
CACGACGGGCGGGTGAAGATCGGCCACTACATTCTGGGTGACACGCTGGGGGTCGGCACCTTCGGCAAAG
TGAAGGTTGGCAAACATGAATTGACTGGGCATAAAGTAGCTGTGAGGATACTCAATCGACAGAAGATTCG
GAGCCTTGATGTGGTAGGAAAAATCCGCAGAGAAATTCAGAACCTCAAGCTTTTCAGGCATCCTCATATA
ATTAAACTGTACCAGGTCATCAGTACACCATCTGATATTTTCATGGTGATGGAATATGTCTCAGGAGGAG
AGCTATTTGATTATATCTGTAAGAATGGAAGGCTGGATGAAAAAGAAAGTCGGCGTCTGTTCCAACAGAT
CCTTTCTGGTGTGGATTATTGTCACAGGCATATGGTGGTCCATAGAGATTTGAAACCTGAAAATGTCCTG
CTTGATGCACACATGAATGCAAAGATAGCTGATTTTGGTCTTTCAAACATGATGTCAGATGGTGAATTTT
TAAGAACAAGTTGTGGCTCACCCAACTATGCTGCACCAGAAGTAATTTCAGGAAGATTGTATGCAGGCCC
AGAGGTAGATATATGGAGCAGTGGGGTTATTCTCTATGCTTTATTATGTGGAACCCTTCCATTTGATGAT
GACCATGTGCCAACTCTTTTTAAGAAGATATGTGATGGGATCTTCTATACCCCTCAATATTTAAATCCTT
CTGTGATTAGCCTTTTGAAACATATGCTGCAGGTGGATCCCATGAAGAGGGCCACAATCAAAGATATCAG
GGAACATGAATGGTTTAAACAGGACCTTCCAAAATATCTCTTTCCTGAGGATCCATCATATAGTTCAACC
ATGATTGATGATGAAGCCTTAAAAGAAGTATGTGAAAAGTTTGAGTGCTCAGAAGAGGAAGTTCTCAGCT
GTCTTTACAACAGAAATCACCAGGATCCTTTGGCAGTTGCCTACCATCTCATAATAGATAACAGGAGAAT
AATGAATGAAGCCAAAGATTTCTATTTGGCGACAAGCCCACCTGATTCTTTTCTTGATGATCATCACCTG
ACTCGGCCCCATCCTGAAAGAGTACCATTCTTGGTTGCTGAAACACCAAGGGCACGCCATACCCTTGATG
AATTAAATCCACAGAAATCCAAACACCAAGGTGTAAGGAAAGCAAAATGGCATTTAGGAATTAGAAGTCA
AAGTCGACCAAATGATATTATGGCAGAAGTATGTAGAGCAATCAAACAATTGGATTATGAATGGAAGGTT
GTAAACCCATATTATTTGCGTGTACGAAGGAAGAATCCTGTGACAAGCACTTACTCCAAAATGAGTCTAC
AGTTATACCAAGTGGATAGTAGAACTTATCTACTGGATTTCCGTAGTATTGATGATGAAATTACAGAAGC
CAAATCAGGGACTGCTACTCCACAGAGATCGGGATCAGTTAGCAACTATCGATCTTGCCAAAGGAGTGAT
TCAGATGCTGAGGCTCAAGGAAAATCCTCAGAAGTTTCTCTTACCTCATCTGTGACCTCACTTGACTCTT
CTCCTGTTGACCTAACTCCAAGACCTGGAAGTCACACAATAGAATTTTTTGAGATGTGTGCAAATCTAAT
TAAAATTCTTGCACAATAAGTTAACTATGGCAATTGGATCCGATCTAGATCGAGTTAATTAAGAATTCCG
CCCCCCCCCCCTCTCCCTCCCCCCCCCCTAACGTTACTGGCCGAAGCCGCTTGGAATAAGGCCGGTGTGC
GTTTGTCTATATGTTATTTTCCACCATATTGCCGTCTTTTGGCAATGTGAGGGCCCGGAAACCTGGCCCT
GTCTTCTTGACGAGCATTCCTAGGGGTCTTTCCCCTCTCGCCAAAGGAATGCAAGGTCTGTTGAATGTCG
TGAAGGAAGCAGTTCCTCTGGAAGCTTCTTGAAGACAAACAACGTCTGTAGCGACCCTTTGCAGGCAGCG
GAACCCCCCACCTGGCGACAGGTGCCTCTGCGGCCAAAAGCCACGTGTATAAGATACACCTGCAAAGGCG
GCACAACCCCAGTGCCACGTTGTGAGTTGGATAGTTGTGGAAAGAGTCAAATGGCTCTCCTCAAGCGTAT
TCAACAAGGGGCTGAAGGATGCCCAGAAGGTACCCCATTGTATGGGATCTGATCTGGGGCCTCGGTACAC
ATGCTTTACATGTGTTTAGTCGAGGTTAAAAAAACGTCTAGGCCCCCCGAACCACGGGGACGTGGTTTTC
CTTTGAAAAACACGATGATAATATGGCCACAACCATGACCGAGTACAAGCCCACGGTGCGCCTCGCCACC
CGCGACGACGTCCCCAGGGCCGTACGCACCCTCGCCGCCGCGTTCGCCGACTACCCCGCCACGCGCCACA
CCGTCGATCCGGACCGCCACATCGAGCGGGTCACCGAGCTGCAAGAACTCTTCCTCACGCGCGTCGGGCT
CGACATCGGCAAGGTGTGGGTCGCGGACGACGGCGCCGCGGTGGCGGTCTGGACCACGCCGGAGAGCGTC
GAAGCGGGGGCGGTGTTCGCCGAGATCGGCCCGCGCATGGCCGAGTTGAGCGGTTCCCGGCTGGCCGCGC
AGCAACAGATGGAAGGCCTCCTGGCGCCGCACCGGCCCAAGGAGCCCGCGTGGTTCCTGGCCACCGTCGG
CGTCTCGCCCGACCACCAGGGCAAGGGTCTGGGCAGCGCCGTCGTGCTCCCCGGAGTGGAGGCGGCCGAG
CGCGCCGGGGTGCCCGCCTTCCTGGAGACCTCCGCGCCCCGCAACCTCCCCTTCTACGAGCGGCTCGGCT
TCACCGTCACCGCCGACGTCGAGGTGCCCGAAGGACCGCGCACCTGGTGCATGACCCGCAAGCCCGGTGC
CTGACGCCCGCCCCACGACCCGCAGCGCCCGACCGAAAGGAGCGCACGACCCCATGCATCGATGATCTAG
AGCTCGCTGATCAGCCTCGACTGTGCCTTCTAGTTGCCAGCCATCTGTTGTTTGCCCCTCCCCCGTGCCT
TCCTTGACCCTGGAAGGTGCCACTCCCACTGTCCTTTCCTAATAAAATGAGGAAATTGCATCGCATTGTC
TGAGTAGGTGTCATTCTATTCTGGGGGGTGGGGTGGGGCAGGACAGCAAGGGGGAGGATTGGGAAGACAA
TAGCAGGCATGCTGGGGATGCGGTGGGCTCTATCTGCGGCCGCCACCGCGGTGGAGCTCCAGCTTTTGTT
CCCTTTAGTGAGGGTTAATTGCGCGCTTGGCGTAATCATGGTCATAGCTGTTTCCTGTGTGAAATTGTTA
TCCGCTCACAATTCCACACAACATACGAGCCGGAAGCATAAAGTGTAAAGCCTGGGGTGCCTAATGAGTG
AGCTAACTCACATTAATTGCGTTGCGCTCACTGCCCGCTTTCCAGTCGGGAAACCTGTCGTGCCAGCTGC
ATTAATGAATCGGCCAACGCGCGGGGAGAGGCGGTTTGCGTATTGGGCGCTCTTCCGCTTCCTCGCTCAC
TGACTCGCTGCGCTCGGTCGTTCGGCTGCGGCGAGCGGTATCAGCTCACTCAAAGGCGGTAATACGGTTA
TCCACAGAATCAGGGGATAACGCAGGAAAGAACATGTGAGCAAAAGGCCAGCAAAAGGCCAGGAACCGTA
AAAAGGCCGCGTTGCTGGCGTTTTTCCATAGGCTCCGCCCCCCTGACGAGCATCACAAAAATCGACGCTC
AAGTCAGAGGTGGCGAAACCCGACAGGACTATAAAGATACCAGGCGTTTCCCCCTGGAAGCTCCCTCGTG
CGCTCTCCTGTTCCGACCCTGCCGCTTACCGGATACCTGTCCGCCTTTCTCCCTTCGGGAAGCGTGGCGC
TTTCTCATAGCTCACGCTGTAGGTATCTCAGTTCGGTGTAGGTCGTTCGCTCCAAGCTGGGCTGTGTGCA
CGAACCCCCCGTTCAGCCCGACCGCTGCGCCTTATCCGGTAACTATCGTCTTGAGTCCAACCCGGTAAGA
CACGACTTATCGCCACTGGCAGCAGCCACTGGTAACAGGATTAGCAGAGCGAGGTATGTAGGCGGTGCTA
CAGAGTTCTTGAAGTGGTGGCCTAACTACGGCTACACTAGAAGAACAGTATTTGGTATCTGCGCTCTGCT
GAAGCCAGTTACCTTCGGAAAAAGAGTTGGTAGCTCTTGATCCGGCAAACAAACCACCGCTGGTAGCGGT
GGTTTTTTTGTTTGCAAGCAGCAGATTACGCGCAGAAAAAAAGGATCTCAAGAAGATCCTTTGATCTTTT
CTACGGGGTCTGACGCTCAGTGGAACGAAAACTCACGTTAAGGGATTTTGGTCATGAGATTATCAAAAAG
GATCTTCACCTAGATCCTTTTAAATTAAAAATGAAGTTTTAAATCAATCTAAAGTATATATGAGTAAACT
TGGTCTGACAGTTACCAATGCTTAATCAGTGAGGCACCTATCTCAGCGATCTGTCTATTTCGTTCATCCA
TAGTTGCCTGACTCCCCGTCGTGTAGATAACTACGATACGGGAGGGCTTACCATCTGGCCCCAGTGCTGC
AATGATACCGCGAGACCCACGCTCACCGGCTCCAGATTTATCAGCAATAAACCAGCCAGCCGGAAGGGCC
GAGCGCAGAAGTGGTCCTGCAACTTTATCCGCCTCCATCCAGTCTATTAATTGTTGCCGGGAAGCTAGAG
TAAGTAGTTCGCCAGTTAATAGTTTGCGCAACGTTGTTGCCATTGCTACAGGCATCGTGGTGTCACGCTC
GTCGTTTGGTATGGCTTCATTCAGCTCCGGTTCCCAACGATCAAGGCGAGTTACATGATCCCCCATGTTG
TGCAAAAAAGCGGTTAGCTCCTTCGGTCCTCCGATCGTTGTCAGAAGTAAGTTGGCCGCAGTGTTATCAC
TCATGGTTATGGCAGCACTGCATAATTCTCTTACTGTCATGCCATCCGTAAGATGCTTTTCTGTGACTGG
TGAGTACTCAACCAAGTCATTCTGAGAATAGTGTATGCGGCGACCGAGTTGCTCTTGCCCGGCGTCAATA
CGGGATAATACCGCGCCACATAGCAGAACTTTAAAAGTGCTCATCATTGGAAAACGTTCTTCGGGGCGAA
AACTCTCAAGGATCTTACCGCTGTTGAGATCCAGTTCGATGTAACCCACTCGTGCACCCAACTGATCTTC
AGCATCTTTTACTTTCACCAGCGTTTCTGGGTGAGCAAAAACAGGAAGGCAAAATGCCGCAAAAAAGGGA
ATAAGGGCGACACGGAAATGTTGAATACTCATACTCTTCCTTTTTCAATATTATTGAAGCATTTATCAGG
GTTATTGTCTCATGAGCGGATACATATTTGAATGTATTTAGAAAAATAAACAAATAGGGGTTCCGCGCAC
ATTTCCCCGAAAAGTGCCACCTG
[124 nt withheld, positions 7374-7497]
C
[91 nt withheld, positions 7499-7589]
A
[49 nt withheld, positions 7591-7639]
CCTTTGACGTTGGAGTCCACGTTCTTT
[37 nt withheld, positions 7667-7703]
ACCCTATCTCGGTCTATTCTTTTGATTTATAAGGGATTTTGCCGATTTCGGCCTATTGGTTAAAAAAATG
AGCTGATTTAACAAAAATTTAACGCGAATTTTAACAAAATATTAACGCTTACAATTTCCATTCGCCATTC
AGGCTGCGCAACT
Features (pLannotate 1.2.2; 21 found; start..end, strand, type, name):
    141..159     +  promoter       T7 promoter: promoter for bacteriophage T7 RNA polymerase
    168..194     -  misc_feature   MCS (fragment): pBluescript multiple cloning site
    192..571     +  enhancer       CMV enhancer: human cytomegalovirus immediate early enhancer
    573..850     +  promoter       chicken β-actin promoter: No description available
    851..1867    +  intron         chimeric intron: chimera between introns from chicken β-actin and rabbit β-globin
   1865..1921    +  CDS            HBB (fragment): HBB_LEPEU - Experimental evidence at protein level: Swiss-Prot protein existence level 1. Involved in oxygen transport from the lung to the various peripheral tissues. From Lepus europaeus (European hare).
   1937..3586    +  CDS            PRKAA1: AAPK1_HUMAN - Also known as AMPK1. Experimental evidence at protein level: Swiss-Prot protein existence level 1. Catalytic subunit of AMP-activated protein kinase (AMPK), an energy sensor protein kinase that plays a key role in regulating cellular energy metabolism. In response to reduction of intracellular ATP levels, AMPK activates energy-producing pathways and inhibits energy-consuming processes: inhibits protein, carbohydrate and lipid biosynthesis, as well as cell growth and proliferation. AMPK acts via direct phosphorylation of metabolic enzymes, and by longer-term effects via phosphoryl
   3648..4234    +  misc_feature   IRES2: internal ribosome entry site (IRES) of the encephalomyocarditis virus (EMCV)
   4235..4834    +  CDS            PuroR: puromycin N-acetyltransferase; pac from Streptomyces alboniger; confers resistance to puromycin
   4921..5128    +  polyA_signal   bGH poly(A) signal: bovine growth hormone polyadenylation signal
   5146..5169    -  misc_feature   MCS (fragment): pBluescript multiple cloning site
   5182..5200    -  promoter       T3 promoter: promoter for bacteriophage T3 RNA polymerase
   5245..5261    -  protein_bind   lac operator: The lac repressor binds to the lac operator to inhibit transcription in E. coli. This inhibition can be relieved by adding lactose or isopropyl-β-D-thiogalactopyranoside (IPTG). lac repressor encoded by lacI
   5269..5299    -  promoter       lac promoter: promoter for the E. coli lac operon
   5314..5335    -  protein_bind   CAP binding site: CAP binding activates transcription in the presence of cAMP. E. coli catabolite activator protein
   5348..5440    -  CDS            lacI (fragment): lac repressor; lacI; The lac repressor binds to the lac operator to inhibit transcription in E. coli. This inhibition can be relieved by adding lactose or isopropyl-β-D-thiogalactopyranoside (IPTG).
   5623..6211    -  rep_origin     ori: high-copy-number ColE1/pMB1/pBR322/pUC origin of replication
   6382..7242    -  CDS            AmpR: β-lactamase; bla; confers resistance to ampicillin, carbenicillin, and related antibiotics
   7243..7347    -  promoter       AmpR promoter: bla
   7374..7732    +  rep_origin     f1 ori (sequence partly withheld): f1 bacteriophage origin of replication; arrow indicates direction of (+) strand synthesis
   7834..133     -  CDS            lacZα (fragment) (across the origin): LacZα fragment of β-galactosidase; lacZ fragment
