[The description below was written by a language model from this plasmid's Addgene catalogue record and pLannotate feature annotations shown in this document.]
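Description:
pCIP-AMPKa1_KD is a mammalian expression plasmid carrying a kinase-dead version of the human AMPK alpha 1 catalytic subunit (PRKAA1) with a K47R substitution. The full sequenced construct is about 7.9 kb, built on the pCIP backbone, which the feature table shows to be a pBluescript-derived framework: remnants of the pBluescript multiple cloning site, flanking T7 and T3 promoters, lac promoter/operator elements and lacZα fragments surround the expression cassette. It is propagated in E. coli through a high-copy ColE1/pUC-type origin with ampicillin selection from the β-lactamase gene, and it also carries an f1 phage origin.

Expression is driven by a CAG-type promoter assembled from the CMV immediate early enhancer, the chicken β-actin promoter and a chimeric chicken β-actin/rabbit β-globin intron. This arrangement typically gives strong, broadly active transcription in mammalian cells. The short annotated β-globin coding fragment just upstream of the insert is probably residual globin exon sequence from this promoter unit rather than an intended tag, and no epitope tag is annotated. The roughly 1.65 kb PRKAA1 open reading frame was inserted by restriction cloning and is followed by an EMCV IRES and the puromycin N-acetyltransferase gene, with a bovine growth hormone polyadenylation signal ending the unit. Because AMPK alpha 1 and the resistance marker are translated from a single bicistronic transcript, puromycin selection enriches for cells that also express the mutant kinase.

The construct is intended for transient or stably selected expression of catalytically inactive AMPK alpha 1. The record does not specify its experimental role, though a kinase-dead mutant typically serves as a control alongside the wild-type protein when testing whether a phenotype depends on kinase activity.
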