Addgene plasmid #79011: pCIP-AMPKa1_KD
Purpose: For mammalian expression of a kinase dead (K47R) version of AMPK alpha1.
Depositing lab: Reuben Shaw. Depositing organization: Salk Institute for Biological Studies. Publication: AMPK governs lineage specification through Tfeb-dependent regulation of lysosomes. Young NP, Kamireddy A, Van Nostrand JL, Eichner LJ, Shokhirev MN, Dayn Y, Shaw RJ. Genes Dev. 2016 Mar 1;30(5):535-52. doi: 10.1101/gad.274142.115. PubMed 26944679.
Backbone
  Vector backbone: pCIP
  Backbone size w/o insert (bp): 6000
  Vector type: Mammalian Expression
  Selectable markers: Puromycin
Growth in bacteria
  Bacterial resistance: Ampicillin, 100 μg/mL
  Growth temperature: 37°C
  Growth strain: DH5alpha
  Copy number: High Copy
Gene/Insert
  Gene/Insert name: AMPK alpha 1
  Species: H. sapiens (human)
  Insert size (bp): 1650
  Mutation: K47R
  Entrez Gene: PRKAA1 (a.k.a. AMPK, AMPK alpha 1, AMPKa1)
  Cloning method: Restriction Enzyme; 5′ cloning site NheI (not destroyed); 3′ cloning site HpaI (destroyed during cloning)
  Sequencing primers: 5′ pCAGGS F1
Terms and licenses: Academic/Nonprofit Terms; Industry Terms: Not Available to Industry
How to cite: pCIP-AMPKa1_KD was a gift from Reuben Shaw (Addgene plasmid # 79011 ; http://n2t.net/addgene:79011 ; RRID:Addgene_79011)
