>Addgene plasmid #79011 | pCIP-AMPKa1_KD | addgene partial sequence | sequence record 151720 | BGH-rev 5'-TAGAAGGCACAGTCGAGG-3'
CATGGGGTCGTGCGCTCCTTTCGGTCGGGCGCTGCGGGTCGTGGGGCGGGCGTCAGGCACCGGGCTTGCG
GGTCATGCACCAGGTGCGCGGTCCTTCGGGCACCTCGACGTCGGCGGTGACGGTGAAGCCGAGCCGCTCG
TAGAAGGGGAGGTTGCGGGGCGCGGAGGTCTCCAGGAAGGCGGGCACCCCGGCGCGCTCGGCCGCCTCCA
CTCCGGGGAGCACGACGGCGCTGCCCAGACCCTTGCCCTGGTGGTCGGGCGAGACGCCGACGGTGGCCAG
GAACCACGCGGGCTCCTTGGGCCGGTGCGGCGCCAGGAGGCCTTCCATCTGTTGCTGCGCGGCCAGCCGG
GAACCGCTCAACTCGGCCATGCGCGGGCCGATCTCGGCGAACACCGCCCCCGCTTCGACGCTCTCCGGCG
TGGTCCAGACCGCCACCGCGGCGCCGTCGTCCGCGACCCACACCTTGCCGATGTCGAGCCCGACGCGCGT
GAGGAAGAGTTCTTGCAGCTCGGTGACCCGCTCGATGTGGCGGTCCGGATCGACGGTGTGGCGCGTGGCG
GGGTAGTCGGCGAACGCGGCGGCGAGGGTGCGTACGGCCCTGGGGACGTCGTCGCGGGTGGCGAGGCGCA
CCGTGGGCTTGTACTCGGTCATGGTTGTGGCCATATTATCATCGTGTTTTTCAAAGGAAAACCACGTCCC
CGTGGTTCGGGGGGCCTAGACGTTTTTTTAACCTCGACTAAACACATGTAAAGCATGTGTACCGAGGCCC
CAGATCAGATCCCATACAATGGGGTACCTTCTGGGCATCCTTCAGCCCCTTGTTGAATACGCTTGAGGAG
AGCCATTTGACTCTTTCCACAACTATCCAACTCACAACGTGGCACTGGGGTTGTGCCGCCTTTGCAGGTG
TATCTTATACACGTGGCTT
