>Addgene plasmid #79011 | pCIP-AMPKa1_KD Sequencing Result | analyzer sequence | sequence record 150532
CTGGGCACGTGCTGGTTATTGTGCTGTCTCATCATTTTGGCAAAGAATTCAACGCGGCTAGCGCCATGGC
GACAGCCGAGAAGCAGAAACACGACGGGCGGGTGAAGATCGGCCACTACATTCTGGGTGACACGCTGGGG
GTCGGCACCTTCGGCAAAGTGAAGGTTGGCAAACATGAATTGACTGGGCATAAAGTAGCTGTGAGGATAC
TCAATCGACAGAAGATTCGGAGCCTTGATGTGGTAGGAAAAATCCGCAGAGAAATTCAGAACCTCAAGCT
TTTCAGGCATCCTCATATAATTAAACTGTACCAGGTCATCAGTACACCATCTGATATTTTCATGGTGATG
GAATATGTCTCAGGAGGAGAGCTATTTGATTATATCTGTAAGAATGGAAGGCTGGATGAAAAAGAAAGTC
GGCGTCTGTTCCAACAGATCCTTTCTGGTGTGGATTATTGTCACAGGCATATGGTGGTCCATAGAGATTT
GAAACCTGAAAATGTCCTGCTTGATGCACACATGAATGCAAAGATAGCTGATTTTGGTCTTTCAAACATG
ATGTCAGATGGTGAATTTTTAAGAACAAGTTGTGGCTCACCCAACTATGCTGCACCAGAAGTAATTTCAG
GAAGATTGTATGCAGGCCCAGAGGTAGATATATGGAGCAGTGGGGTTATTCTCTATGCTTTATTATGTGG
AACCCTTCCATTTGATGATGACCATGTGCCAACTCTTTTTAAGAAGATATGTGATGGGATCTTCTATACC
CCTCAATATTTAAATCCTTCTGTGATTAGCCTTTTGAAACATATGCTGCAGGTGGATCCCATGAAGAGGG
CCACAATCCA
